Addgene plasmid #196253: pTL-Bag2T-gRNA2
Purpose: Plasmid for cloning the second CRISPR-Cas9 guide RNA for guide RNAs
Depositing lab: Bing Yang. Depositing organization: University of Missouri at Columbia. Publication: Efficient CRISPR-Cas9 based cytosine base editors for phytopathogenic bacteria. Li C, Wang L, Cseke LJ, Vasconcelos F, Huguet-Tapia JC, Gassmann W, Pauwels L, White FF, Dong H, Yang B. Commun Biol. 2023 Jan 17;6(1):56. doi: 10.1038/s42003-023-04451-8. PubMed 36646768.
Backbone
  Vector backbone: pUC18
  Vector type: Bacterial Expression
Growth in bacteria
  Bacterial resistance: Tetracycline, 10 μg/mL
  Growth temperature: 37°C
  Growth strain: DH5alpha
  Copy number: High Copy
Gene/Insert
  Gene/Insert name: CRISPR-Cas9 guide RNA scaffold and multiple cloning site
  gRNA/shRNA sequence: no target sequence
  Promoter: J23119 promoter
  Cloning method: Restriction Enzyme; 5′ cloning site BsmBI (destroyed during cloning); 3′ cloning site BsmBI (destroyed during cloning)
  Sequencing primers: 5′ 5-TGGCCCGTGTCTCAAAATCTCTG-3; 3′ 5'-ATCTTTTCTACGGGGTCTGACG-3
Terms and licenses: Academic/Nonprofit Terms; Industry Terms: Not Available to Industry
How to cite: pTL-Bag2T-gRNA2 was a gift from Bing Yang (Addgene plasmid # 196253 ; http://n2t.net/addgene:196253 ; RRID:Addgene_196253)
