[The description below was written by a language model from this plasmid's Addgene catalogue record and pLannotate feature annotations shown in this document.]
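Description:
pTL-Bag2T-gRNA2 is a small (about 3.1 kb), high-copy bacterial plasmid built on a pUC18 backbone. It serves as an intermediate cloning vector for the second guide RNA in a multi-guide CRISPR-Cas9 system developed for cytosine base editing in phytopathogenic bacteria. It replicates in E. coli through a ColE1/pUC-type origin and is selected with tetracycline, using a complete tetracycline efflux gene (TcR) driven by its own tet promoter.

The payload is an empty guide RNA expression cassette. The strong constitutive synthetic bacterial promoter J23119 sits upstream of a cloning site and a Cas9 guide RNA scaffold, and no target spacer is present. Spacers are inserted with BsmBI, a type IIS enzyme that cuts outside its recognition sequence, so the sites are lost on cloning and the spacer joins seamlessly between promoter and scaffold. The scaffold and multiple cloning site are listed in the catalogue entry but were not annotated in the feature table; they presumably lie in the unannotated stretch between the J23119 promoter and the origin.

The remaining annotations appear to be leftovers from the plasmid's construction rather than functional parts. They are short fragments of lacI, a piece of the RSF origin, a fragment of a kanamycin resistance gene and an isolated T7 promoter in reverse orientation. rrnB T1 and T2 terminators are also present elsewhere on the backbone. The record does not describe how the finished guide unit is combined with the first guide or moved into a base editor plasmid, beyond stating that this vector is for cloning the second guide RNA.
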