Features (pLannotate 1.2.2; 11 found; start..end, strand, type, name):
      1..54      -  CDS            lacI (fragment): lac repressor; lacI; The lac repressor binds to the lac operator to inhibit transcription in E. coli. This inhibition can be relieved by adding lactose or isopropyl-β-D-thiogalactopyranoside (IPTG).
     56..180     -  rep_origin     RSF ori (fragment): Plasmids containing the RSF 1030 origin of replication can be propagated in E. coli cells that contain additional plasmids with compatible origins.
    196..224     +  promoter       tet promoter: E. coli promoter for tetracycline efflux protein gene
    272..1462    +  CDS            TcR: tetracycline efflux protein; tet; confers resistance to tetracycline
   1560..1634    +  CDS            KanR (fragment): aminoglycoside phosphotransferase; aphA-3; confers resistance to kanamycin
   1637..1655    -  promoter       T7 promoter: promoter for bacteriophage T7 RNA polymerase
   1768..1802    +  promoter       J23119 promoter: bacterial promoter (Registry of Standard Biological Parts BBa J23119)
   1985..2573    +  rep_origin     ori: high-copy-number ColE1/pMB1/pBR322/pUC origin of replication
   2756..2848    +  CDS            lacI (fragment): lac repressor; lacI; The lac repressor binds to the lac operator to inhibit transcription in E. coli. This inhibition can be relieved by adding lactose or isopropyl-β-D-thiogalactopyranoside (IPTG).
   2903..2930    -  terminator     rrnB T2 terminator: transcription terminator T2 from the E. coli rrnB gene
   3062..3105    +  terminator     rrnB T1 terminator: Escherichia coli rrnB; transcription terminator T1 from the E. coli rrnB gene
>Addgene plasmid #196253 | pTL-Bag2T-gRNA2 | addgene full sequence | sequence record 385922 | Addgene NGS Result
CTGCATTAATGAATCGGCCAACGCGCGGGGAGAGGCGGTTTGCGTATTGGGCGCTCTTCCGCTTCCTCGC
TCACTGACTCGCTGCGCTCGGTCGTTCGGCTGCGGCGAGCGGTATCAGCTCACTCAAAGGCGGTAATACG
GTTATCCACAGAATCAGGGGATAACGCAGGAAAGAACATGAATTAATTCTCATGTTTGACAGCTTATCAT
CGATTAGCTTTAATGCGGTAGTTTATCACAGTTAAATTGCTAACGCAGTCAGGCACCGTGTATGAAATCT
AACAATGCGCTCATCGTCATCCTCGGCACCGTCACCCTGGATGCTGTAGGCATAGGCTTGGTTATGCCGG
TACTGCCGGGCCTCTTGCGGGATATCGTCCATTCCGACAGCATCGCCAGTCACTATGGCGTGCTGCTAGC
GCTATATGCGTTGATGCAATTTCTATGCGCACCCGTTCTCGGAGCACTGTCCGACCGCTTTGGCCGCCGC
CCAGTCCTGCTCGCTTCGCTACTTGGAGCCACTATCGACTACGCGATCATGGCGACCACACCCGTCCTGT
GGATTCTCTACGCCGGACGCATCGTGGCCGGCATCACCGGCGCCACAGGTGCGGTTGCTGGCGCCTATAT
CGCCGACATCACCGATGGGGAAGATCGGGCTCGCCACTTCGGGCTCATGAGCGCTTGTTTCGGCGTGGGT
ATGGTGGCAGGCCCCGTGGCCGGGGGACTGTTGGGCGCCATCTCCTTACATGCACCATTCCTTGCGGCGG
CGGTGCTCAACGGCCTCAACCTACTACTGGGCTGCTTCCTAATGCAGGAGTCGCATAAGGGAGAGCGCCG
ACCCATGCCCTTGAGAGCCTTCAACCCAGTCAGCTCCTTCCGGTGGGCGCGGGGCATGACTATCGTCGCC
GCACTTATGACTGTCTTCTTTATCATGCAACTCGTAGGACAGGTGCCGGCAGCGCTCTGGGTCATTTTCG
GCGAGGACCGCTTTCGCTGGAGCGCGACGATGATCGGCCTGTCGCTTGCGGTATTCGGAATCTTGCACGC
CCTCGCTCAAGCCTTCGTCACTGGTCCCGCCACCAAACGTTTCGGCGAGAAGCAGGCCATTATCGCCGGC
ATGGCGGCCGACGCGCTGGGCTACGTCTTGCTGGCGTTCGCGACGCGAGGCTGGATGGCCTTCCCCATTA
TGATTCTTCTCGCTTCCGGCGGCATCGGGATGCCCGCGTTGCAGGCCATGCTGTCCAGGCAGGTAGATGA
CGACCATCAGGGACAGCTTCAAGGATCGCTCGCGGCTCTTACCAGCCTAACTTCGATCATTGGACCGCTG
ATCGTCACGGCGATTTATGCCGCCTCGGCGAGCACATGGAACGGGTTGGCATGGATTGTAGGCGCCGCCC
TATACCTTGTCTGCCTCCCCGCGTTGCGTCGCGGTGCATGGAGCCGGGCCACCTCGACCTGAATGGAAGC
CGGCGGCACCTCGCTAACGGATTCACCACTCCAAGAATTGGAGCCAATCAATTCTTGCGGAGAACTGTGA
ATGCGCAAACCAACCCTTGATCGGGGAAGAACAGTATGTCGAGCTATTTTTTGACTTACTGGGGATCAAG
CCTGATTGGGAGAAAATAAAATATCCCCTATAGTGAGTCGTATTACATGGTCATAGCTGTTTCCTGGCAG
CTCTGGCCCGTGTCTCAAAATCTCTGATGTTACATTGCACAAGATAAAAATATATCATCATGCCTCCTCT
AGAATGGGTCTCTCTGATTGACAGCTAGCTCAGTCCTAGGTATAATGCTAGCGGAGACGAAGCTTGAAGA
CCGTCGACCTGCAGACTGGCTGTGTATAAGGGAGCCTGACATTTATATTCCCCCGTCTCGGTTTGGAGAC
CATGCTCGAGCCACCCATGACCAAAATCCCTTAACGTGAGTTACGCGTCGTTCCACTGAGCGTCAGACCC
CGTAGAAAAGATCAAAGGATCTTCTTGAGATCCTTTTTTTCTGCGCGTAATCTGCTGCTTGCAAACAAAA
AAACCACCGCTACCAGCGGTGGTTTGTTTGCCGGATCAAGAGCTACCAACTCTTTTTCCGAAGGTAACTG
GCTTCAGCAGAGCGCAGATACCAAATACTGTTCTTCTAGTGTAGCCGTAGTTAGGCCACCACTTCAAGAA
CTCTGTAGCACCGCCTACATACCTCGCTCTGCTAATCCTGTTACCAGTGGCTGCTGCCAGTGGCGATAAG
TCGTGTCTTACCGGGTTGGACTCAAGACGATAGTTACCGGATAAGGCGCAGCGGTCGGGCTGAACGGGGG
GTTCGTGCACACAGCCCAGCTTGGAGCGAACGACCTACACCGAACTGAGATACCTACAGCGTGAGCTATG
AGAAAGCGCCACGCTTCCCGAAGGGAGAAAGGCGGACAGGTATCCGGTAAGCGGCAGGGTCGGAACAGGA
GAGCGCACGAGGGAGCTTCCAGGGGGAAACGCCTGGTATCTTTATAGTCCTGTCGGGTTTCGCCACCTCT
GACTTGAGCGTCGATTTTTGTGATGCTCGTCAGGGGGGCGGAGCCTATGGAAAAACGCCAGCAACGCGGC
CTTTTTACGGTTCCTGGCCTTTTGCTGGCCTTTTGCTCACATGTTCTTTCCTGCGTTATCCCCTGATTCT
GTGGATAACCGTATTACCGCCTTTGAGTGAGCTGATACCGCTCGCCGCAGCCGAACGACCGAGCGCAGCG
AGTCAGTGAGCGAGGAAGCGGAAGAGCGCCCAATACGCAAACCGCCTCTCCCCGCGCGTTGGCCGATTCA
TTAATGCAGCTGGCACGACAGGTTTCCCGACTGGAAAGCGGGCAGTGAGCGCAACGCAATTAATACGCGT
ACCGCTAGCCAGGAAGAGTTTGTAGAAACGCAAAAAGGCCATCCGTCAGGATGGCCTTCTGCTTAGTTTG
ATGCCTGGCAGTTTATGGCGGGCGTCCTGCCCGCCACCCTCCGGGCCGTTGCTTCACAACGTTCAAATCC
GCTCCCGGCGGATTTGTCCTACTCAGGAGAGCGTTCACCGACAAACAACAGATAAAACGAAAGGCCCAGT
CTTCCGACTGAGCCTTTCGTTTTATTTGATGCCTGGCAGTTCCCTACTCTCGCGTT
